Addgene plasmid #205626: pcDNA3.1-BCR-ABL-p210-KD-FLAG
Purpose: Expression of BCR-ABL oncogene in mammalian cells
Depositing lab: Pavel Krejčí. Depositing organization: Masaryk University. Publication: Elucidation of protein interactions necessary for the maintenance of the BCR-ABL signaling complex. Gregor T, Bosakova MK, Nita A, Abraham SP, Fafilek B, Cernohorsky NH, Rynes J, Foldynova-Trantirkova S, Zackova D, Mayer J, Trantirek L, Krejci P. Cell Mol Life Sci. 2020 Oct;77(19):3885-3903. doi: 10.1007/s00018-019-03397-7. Epub 2019 Dec 9. PubMed 31820037.
Backbone
  Vector backbone: pcDNA3.1
  Backbone manufacturer: Invitrogen
  Vector type: Mammalian Expression
Growth in bacteria
  Bacterial resistance: Ampicillin, 100 μg/mL
  Growth temperature: 37°C
  Growth strain: DH5alpha
  Copy number: High Copy
Gene/Insert
  Gene/Insert name: BCR-ABL oncogene, p210 isoform b3a2
  Species: H. sapiens (human)
  Mutation: kinase-dead (KD; K271H)
  Promoter: CMV
  Tag / fusion protein: FLAG (N terminal on insert)
  Cloning method: Restriction Enzyme; 5′ cloning site unknown (unknown if destroyed)
Terms and licenses: Academic/Nonprofit Terms; Industry Terms: Not Available to Industry
How to cite: pcDNA3.1-BCR-ABL-p210-KD-FLAG was a gift from Pavel Krejčí (Addgene plasmid # 205626 ; http://n2t.net/addgene:205626 ; RRID:Addgene_205626)
