[The description below was written by a language model from this plasmid's Addgene catalogue record and pLannotate feature annotations shown in this document.]
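Description:
pcDNA3.1-BCR-ABL-p210-KD-FLAG is a mammalian expression plasmid of about 11.2 kb built on the Invitrogen pcDNA3.1 backbone. It carries the human BCR-ABL fusion oncogene in its p210 isoform (b3a2 junction). In bacteria it replicates from a high-copy ColE1/pUC-type origin and is selected with ampicillin through the bla gene. An f1 origin is also present. For mammalian cells, an SV40 early promoter drives a NeoR/KanR cassette ending in an HSV TK polyadenylation signal, which would allow G418 selection of stable transfectants. Short annotated fragments (a partial ble sequence, a small piece of HIV-1 LTR, and stray AmpR and SV40 promoter pieces) appear to be backbone remnants or short similarity hits rather than functional elements.

The expression cassette lies on the minus strand of the sequenced record. The CMV enhancer and immediate-early promoter, followed by a T7 promoter, sit upstream of a BCR fragment. This fragment runs directly into the ABL1 coding sequence, which spans the numbering origin of the record. The bovine growth hormone polyadenylation signal terminates the transcript, and an SP6 promoter sits between the end of ABL1 and that signal. According to the catalogue entry, the fusion carries an N-terminal FLAG tag and a kinase-dead mutation (K271H) in the ABL kinase portion. Neither the tag nor the point mutation is annotated separately in the feature table. The 5′ cloning site is recorded as unknown.

The stated purpose is expression of BCR-ABL in mammalian cells. As a FLAG-tagged, catalytically inactive variant, it can serve as a control alongside active BCR-ABL. The associated publication concerns protein interactions that maintain the BCR-ABL signalling complex, so the construct could help test which interactions depend on kinase activity.
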