Features (pLannotate 1.2.2; 18 found; start..end, strand, type, name):
    573..3353    -  CDS            BCR (fragment): BCR_HUMAN - Also known as BCR1, D22S11. Experimental evidence at protein level: Swiss-Prot protein existence level 1. Protein with a unique structure having two opposing regulatory activities toward small GTP-binding proteins. The C-terminus is a GTPase-activating protein (GAP) domain which stimulates GTP hydrolysis by RAC1, RAC2 and CDC42. Accelerates the intrinsic rate of GTP hydrolysis of RAC1 or CDC42, leading to down-regulation of the active GTP-bound form (PubMed:7479768, PubMed:1903516, PubMed:17116687). The central Dbl homology (DH) domain functions as guanine nucleotide exchange facto
   3436..3454    -  promoter       T7 promoter: promoter for bacteriophage T7 RNA polymerase
   3470..3503    -  LTR            5' LTR (truncated) (fragment): truncated 5' long terminal repeat (LTR) from HIV-1
   3499..3702    -  promoter       CMV promoter: human cytomegalovirus (CMV) immediate early promoter
   3703..4082    -  enhancer       CMV enhancer: human cytomegalovirus immediate early enhancer
   4121..4549    -  rep_origin     f1 ori (sequence partly withheld): f1 bacteriophage origin of replication; arrow indicates direction of (+) strand synthesis
   4576..4680    +  promoter       AmpR promoter: bla
   4681..5541    +  CDS            AmpR: β-lactamase; bla; confers resistance to ampicillin, carbenicillin, and related antibiotics
   5582..5599    +  promoter       AmpR promoter (fragment): bla
   5601..5958    +  promoter       SV40 promoter: SV40 enhancer and early promoter
   5993..6787    +  CDS            NeoR/KanR: aminoglycoside phosphotransferase from Tn5; aph(3')-II (or nptII); confers resistance to neomycin, kanamycin, and G418 (Geneticin®)
   6808..6960    +  CDS            ble (fragment): BLE_KLEPN - Experimental evidence at protein level: Swiss-Prot protein existence level 1. Binding protein with a strong affinity to the bleomycin family of antibiotics. Binds to CL990; an antimitotic-antibiotic compound. From Klebsiella pneumoniae.
   7019..7066    +  polyA_signal   HSV TK poly(A) signal: herpes simplex virus thymidine kinase polyadenylation signal (Cole and Stacy, 1985)
   7395..7983    +  rep_origin     ori: high-copy-number ColE1/pMB1/pBR322/pUC origin of replication
   8093..8111    -  promoter       SV40 promoter (fragment): SV40 enhancer and early promoter
   8115..8339    -  polyA_signal   bGH poly(A) signal: bovine growth hormone polyadenylation signal
   8365..8383    +  promoter       SP6 promoter: promoter for bacteriophage SP6 RNA polymerase
   8426..599     -  CDS            ABL1 (across the origin): ABL1_HUMAN - Also known as ABL, JTK7. Experimental evidence at protein level: Swiss-Prot protein existence level 1. Non-receptor tyrosine-protein kinase that plays a role in many key processes linked to cell growth and survival such as cytoskeleton remodeling in response to extracellular stimuli, cell motility and adhesion, receptor endocytosis, autophagy, DNA damage response and apoptosis. Coordinates actin remodeling through tyrosine phosphorylation of proteins controlling cytoskeleton dynamics like WASF3 (involved in branch formation); ANXA1 (involved in membrane anchoring); DBN1, DBNL, CTT
>Addgene plasmid #205626 | pcDNA3.1-BCR-ABL-p210-KD-FLAG | addgene full sequence | sequence record 407739 | Addgene NGS Result
GCTGGATAATGGAGCGTGGTGATGAGCCCGTCGGCCACCGTTGAATGATGATGAACCAACTCGGCCAGGG
TGTTGAAGCGGCTCTCGGAGGAGACGTAGAGCTTGCCATCAGAAGCAGTGTTGATCCTGTAATGGTACAC
CCTCCCTTCGTATCTCAGCGAGATGGACCTCTGGCCAGGACTGCTCTCACTCTCACGCACCAAGAAGCTG
CCATTGATCCCGCTGCTCAGCAGATACTCAGCGGCATTGCGGGACACAGGCCCATGGTACCAGGAGTGTT
TCTCCAGACTGTTGACTGGCGTGATGTAGTTGCTTGGGACCCAGCCTTGGCCATTTTTGGTTTGGGCTTC
ACACCATTCCCCATTGTGATTATAGCCTAAGACCCGGAGCTTTTCACCTTTAGTTATGCTTAGAGTGTTA
TCTCCACTGGCCACAAAATCATACAGTGCAACGAAAAGGTTGGGGTCATTTTCACTGGGTCCAGCGAGAA
GGTTTTCCTTGGAGTTCCAACGAGCGGCTTCACTCAGACCCTGAGGCTCAAAGTCAGATGCTACTGGCCG
CTGAAGGGCTTTTGAACTCTGCTTAAATCCAGTGGCTGAGTGGACGATGACATTCAGAAACCCATAGAGC
CCCGGAGACTCATCATCTTCCTTATTGATGGTCAGCGGAATGCTGTGGACAGTCTGGAGTTTCACACACG
AGTTGGTCAGCATCTGCAGCTCCACGGATGTCAGGGAGAAGCTTCTGAAACACTTCTTCTGCTGCTCCCG
GATGTTCTCCCTCCACTCTGCACGCTCATAGTCAGAGGAGATCAGGAACGTGTAACTCTTGCCGTTGCGG
CTGTGCACCCTGAAGGCCATGCTGGGAGACATAAGCAGCAGCAGTGACTCCTGCTCCGACAGCTTCTTCT
TCAGCCTCTCCGTAGCCTTGCTGCCCTTGTTCGCCCTCTTCTCTCTCTGGATGTCACTCTTGATCTGGGA
GATCTTGATCTTCAAAGCGTCCAGCTCCTCATCGGGCACCAGGGGGATGTTGGGCACTGCCTCCAGTTCA
TCCACCATCTGGAAGCTGAGATCCGTGAGCGGAATGTACCATTTGCAGTCATACTGCTGCGTTTTGCCTC
CGCTCTGCTTCTTGAGCTTGGTGCAGAGAAGCAGGTCGGTGAACAGGAAGACGTGGCGCAGCTTGCGGGC
CCCCTCCACCAGCTCCACCATGAAGCTGTCCTTCAGCAGCTGCCGGTGCTCTCCCTTCTTCACCGTCATG
GACTGCCGTCGGGGTGTGATCTCCTCATTGATGCTGGACAGGAAGTTCTGTGAGATGCGGAGGGCGTCCT
GCAGCAAGGGGTGGTCAGGGTGGCTGGCAGGAGTGTGCTTCAGCAAGTCATGGAGGACCAGCGTGCTCCT
CGTCACACGGTCCACAGGCTTGTAGAGCAGAGTTTCCAGAGAGTTCTTGGTCGTTGGATCCTTGGCATCT
TTGTTGCTTCTGGCTCTCAGGTTCTCGGAGATTTCTGCAAACTGAGCATTGGCCTGACAGCACTTCTCAG
CCATTTCCATGGCAACTCCGTAGTTGTCCACGAAGGCCCGGTACACACCCAGCTGGCTGGCCAGCTTCTG
GAAGAGGTCGCCCACCCGCTGCTGGTGGCTCCACTGCTGCACGCGGGGGAAGAGCCCATCATAGAACTCC
TTGTGGATCTCGTAGAGCTCAGGCACTTTGAAGAAGATGGTCTCGATCTGCTGACTCGTCAGCACCGGCT
GAGAGGTGGTGGCAGCGGCTTTCAAAGGCTTCATGGGCAGCAGCAGTGCCTCCAGGTGGCTCAGGTAAGT
CTCCTCGCTAGCCAGGATTCCCGACAGGACCCATTTTCTCATCTCCAAGCCCTTTTCCAAGTCCAGCTCA
CTCGCTTTAGTGGACTCCAGGGCTCCCGAGACCAGCGCATCCCGGCTGCCCCTGCCCTTGCTGCTGAGGT
GGGGCGATGAGGAGGGCGAGTCATCAATGTAGGGCAGCCCATCTTGGTGCCGGCGCTGCTCCTCTGCCCG
GTCTGCAGCGCAGCCGTATCCAGGTGGTGTTCCGAACGAGCCATCTGCGTCTCCATGGAAGGCGCCCTCG
CCATCGTTGGGCCAGATCTGCCCGGTCTTGCGGACGCCCACGATGGTGGCCTCGGACACGACAACCGGGC
AGTGCCGGTGCCGCTTATGGCACTGCGGCGTGGGGGGACTGCTGCTGTCGAAGGACTGTTGCGAGTTCTG
CGAGGGAGAGCGGCTTTTGTCCCGGAACATGCGGTAGGTGGTGGGGCTTGGGGACACGCGGCTGGACTGG
CCAGAGGAGAAGTCCTCCTCGCTGGAGGTGAGGTTCTCATTGGAGCTGCAGTCCGGGGTATAGCCGCCTC
CGCAATCCTCAAAACTCCGGGGGGAGTAGGACCTGCGGGGCCAGGTAAGGCGCTTCTCCTGCTCAGAGGT
GCTCTGGCTGCGCAGGAGCGGGCCCTTGCCCTCCCCTTCCATCATGCCCCCGACGTAGATGCTCTGGTAG
GGCTGGTACTCCAGGGGCGGCCAAGGGGGCCTGCTACCGCCATTGGCGTCGATCAGGTTGTCCTTCAGGA
AGCGGGGGTTCAACTCGGCGTCCTCGTAGTCGCCGTCGACGCCGCAGCTGCTCTCCGAGGAGCGTCCCCG
GTAAGGGGGCCTGGATGCATCCCCCACGCTCGAGCCCGCGCCGTGCTGGGACTTTTTGCGCTCCATCTGC
ATGGCCTGGCTGCCCAGGGAGCTGATGCGGTCCGACACCTCTTTGTCGTTGACCTTCACCAGGCCGCGCT
CGTGGTGAAACTCGACGTTCACGTAGAAGGGCTTCTCGGCGTCCGCCCCGGGCTGGCCATGGCCCTTGCG
TATCCGCTCGAAGTTGGACCTGAGCGCCGCCACGCTGGCGGGGGGTCCCCGGTCGTCCCGTTCCCCCGAC
GCGGCTGCCCCGGGCCTGCGGGCGGTCCCGGGCCTGGCCTTACCCGGAGAACCCTCGCCGTCGGGCCGGG
CCTCGGGCTCCTCGGCGGGCGGCGGGTCGGCTCCGTCGGCGGGCGCTGGCTGCGGGCGCGACGCGGACGC
TCGGGGCTCGGAGGCGCCGTCGGGGGCCTGCGCCGCGCGCCGGAAGCCCCATCGCTGCCGGTCATAGCTC
TTCTTTTCCTTGGCCAGCAACGTCTGCAGGTAGATCATGCGGAAGCGCTCCTGGTTCACCTCCTGCTCCA
GGCGCCGAATGGAGGCCTTGCAGCGCTCCAGCTCCTGCTCGATGTCGCCCACTGAGCGCAGCTCCATGCG
CGGGGGCTCTGAGTCCGGGAACTGCGCCTTCCACGCCTCCGCGAAGCCCACCGGGTCCACCAGATATCTG
CAGAATTCTTTATCGTCATCGTCTTTGTAATCCATGTTTTGATTCCCGGGGGATCCGGTACCAAGCTTGG
GTCTCCCTATAGTGAGTCGTATTAATTTCGATAAGCCAGTAAGCAGTGGGTTCTCTAGTTAGCCAGAGAG
CTCTGCTTATATAGACCTCCCACCGTACACGCCTACCGCCCATTTGCGTCAATGGGGCGGAGTTGTTACG
ACATTTTGGAAAGTCCCGTTGATTTTGGTGCCAAAACAAACTCCCATTGACGTCAATGGGGTGGAGACTT
GGAAATCCCCGTGAGTCAAACCGCTATCCACGCCCATTGATGTACTGCCAAAACCGCATCACCATGGTAA
TAGCGATGACTAATACGTAGATGTACTGCCAAGTAGGAAAGTCCCATAAGGTCATGTACTGGGCATAATG
CCAGGCGGGCCATTTACCGTCATTGACGTCAATAGGGGGCGTACTTGGCATATGATACACTTGATGTACT
GCCAAGTGGGCAGTTTACCGTAAATACTCCACCCATTGACGTCAATGGAAAGTCCCTATTGGCGTTACTA
TGGGAACATACGTCATTATTGACGTCAATGGGCGGGGGTCGTTGGGCGGTCAGCCAGGCGGGCCATTTAC
CGTAAGTTATGTAACGCGGAACTCCATATATGGGCTATGAACTAATGACCCCGTAATTGATTACTATTAA
TAACTAGTCAATAATCAATGTCAACGCGCGCGTAAATTGTAAGCGTTAATATTTTGTTAAAATTCGCGTT
AAATTTTTGTTAAATCAGCTCATTTTTTAACCAATAGGCCGAAATCGGCAAAATCCCTTATAAATCAAAA
GAATAGACCGAGATAGGGT
[37 nt withheld, positions 4220-4256]
AAAGAACGTGGACTCCAACGTCAAAGG
[49 nt withheld, positions 4284-4332]
T
[91 nt withheld, positions 4334-4424]
G
[124 nt withheld, positions 4426-4549]
CAGGTGGCACTTTTCGGGGAAATGTGCGCGGAACCCCTATTTGTTTATTTTTCTAAATACATTCAAATAT
GTATCCGCTCATGAGACAATAACCCTGATAAATGCTTCAATAATATTGAAAAAGGAAGAGTATGAGTATT
CAACATTTCCGTGTCGCCCTTATTCCCTTTTTTGCGGCATTTTGCCTTCCTGTTTTTGCTCACCCAGAAA
CGCTGGTGAAAGTAAAAGATGCTGAAGATCAGTTGGGTGCACGAGTGGGTTACATCGAACTGGATCTCAA
CAGCGGTAAGATCCTTGAGAGTTTTCGCCCCGAAGAACGTTTTCCAATGATGAGCACTTTTAAAGTTCTG
CTATGTGGCGCGGTATTATCCCGTATTGACGCCGGGCAAGAGCAACTCGGTCGCCGCATACACTATTCTC
AGAATGACTTGGTTGAGTACTCACCAGTCACAGAAAAGCATCTTACGGATGGCATGACAGTAAGAGAATT
ATGCAGTGCTGCCATAACCATGAGTGATAACACTGCGGCCAACTTACTTCTGACAACGATCGGAGGACCG
AAGGAGCTAACCGCTTTTTTGCACAACATGGGGGATCATGTAACTCGCCTTGATCGTTGGGAACCGGAGC
TGAATGAAGCCATACCAAACGACGAGCGTGACACCACGATGCCTGTAGCAATGGCAACAACGTTGCGCAA
ACTATTAACTGGCGAACTACTTACTCTAGCTTCCCGGCAACAATTAATAGACTGGATGGAGGCGGATAAA
GTTGCAGGACCACTTCTGCGCTCGGCCCTTCCGGCTGGCTGGTTTATTGCTGATAAATCTGGAGCCGGTG
AGCGTGGGTCTCGCGGTATCATTGCAGCACTGGGGCCAGATGGTAAGCCCTCCCGTATCGTAGTTATCTA
CACGACGGGGAGTCAGGCAACTATGGATGAACGAAATAGACAGATCGCTGAGATAGGTGCCTCACTGATT
AAGCATTGGTAACTGTCAGACCAAGTTTACTCATATATACTTTAGATTGATTTATTGAAAAAGGAAGAGT
CCTGAGGCGGAAAGAACCAGCTGTGGAATGTGTGTCAGTTAGGGTGTGGAAAGTCCCCAGGCTCCCCAGC
AGGCAGAAGTATGCAAAGCATGCATCTCAATTAGTCAGCAACCAGGTGTGGAAAGTCCCCAGGCTCCCCA
GCAGGCAGAAGTATGCAAAGCATGCATCTCAATTAGTCAGCAACCATAGTCCCGCCCCTAACTCCGCCCA
TCCCGCCCCTAACTCCGCCCAGTTCCGCCCATTCTCCGCCCCATGGCTGACTAATTTTTTTTATTTATGC
AGAGGCCGAGGCCGCCTCGGCCTCTGAGCTATTCCAGAAGTAGTGAGGAGGCTTTTTTGGAGGCCTAGGC
TTTTGCAAAGATCGATCAAGAGACAGGATGAGGATCGTTTCGCATGATTGAACAAGATGGATTGCACGCA
GGTTCTCCGGCCGCTTGGGTGGAGAGGCTATTCGGCTATGACTGGGCACAACAGACAATCGGCTGCTCTG
ATGCCGCCGTGTTCCGGCTGTCAGCGCAGGGGCGCCCGGTTCTTTTTGTCAAGACCGACCTGTCCGGTGC
CCTGAATGAACTGCAAGACGAGGCAGCGCGGCTATCGTGGCTGGCCACGACGGGCGTTCCTTGCGCAGCT
GTGCTCGACGTTGTCACTGAAGCGGGAAGGGACTGGCTGCTATTGGGCGAAGTGCCGGGGCAGGATCTCC
TGTCATCTCACCTTGCTCCTGCCGAGAAAGTATCCATCATGGCTGATGCAATGCGGCGGCTGCATACGCT
TGATCCGGCTACCTGCCCATTCGACCACCAAGCGAAACATCGCATCGAGCGAGCACGTACTCGGATGGAA
GCCGGTCTTGTCGATCAGGATGATCTGGACGAAGAGCATCAGGGGCTCGCGCCAGCCGAACTGTTCGCCA
GGCTCAAGGCGAGCATGCCCGACGGCGAGGATCTCGTCGTGACCCATGGCGATGCCTGCTTGCCGAATAT
CATGGTGGAAAATGGCCGCTTTTCTGGATTCATCGACTGTGGCCGGCTGGGTGTGGCGGACCGCTATCAG
GACATAGCGTTGGCTACCCGTGATATTGCTGAAGAGCTTGGCGGCGAATGGGCTGACCGCTTCCTCGTGC
TTTACGGTATCGCCGCTCCCGATTCGCAGCGCATCGCCTTCTATCGCCTTCTTGACGAGTTCTTCTGAGC
GGGACTCTGGGGTTCGAAATGACCGACCAAGCGACGCCCAACCTGCCATCACGAGATTTCGATTCCACCG
CCGCCTTCTATGAAAGGTTGGGCTTCGGAATCGTTTTCCGGGACGCCGGCTGGATGATCCTCCAGCGCGG
GGATCTCATGCTGGAGTTCTTCGCCCACCCTAGGGGGAGGCTAACTGAAACACGGAAGGAGACAATACCG
GAAGGAACCCGCGCTATGACGGCAATAAAAAGACAGAATAAAACGCACGGTGTTGGGTCGTTTGTTCATA
AACGCGGGGTTCGGTCCCAGGGCTGGCACTCTGTCGATACCCCACCGAGACCCCATTGGGGCCAATACGC
CCGCGTTTCTTCCTTTTCCCCACCCCACCCCCCAAGTTCGGGTGAAGGCCCAGGGCTCGCAGCCAACGTC
GGGGCGGCAGGCCCTGCCATAGCCTCAGGTTACTCATATATACTTTAGATTGATTTAAAACTTCATTTTT
AATTTAAAAGGATCTAGGTGAAGATCCTTTTTGATAATCTCATGACCAAAATCCCTTAACGTGAGTTTTC
GTTCCACTGAGCGTCAGACCCCGTAGAAAAGATCAAAGGATCTTCTTGAGATCCTTTTTTTCTGCGCGTA
ATCTGCTGCTTGCAAACAAAAAAACCACCGCTACCAGCGGTGGTTTGTTTGCCGGATCAAGAGCTACCAA
CTCTTTTTCCGAAGGTAACTGGCTTCAGCAGAGCGCAGATACCAAATACTGTTCTTCTAGTGTAGCCGTA
GTTAGGCCACCACTTCAAGAACTCTGTAGCACCGCCTACATACCTCGCTCTGCTAATCCTGTTACCAGTG
GCTGCTGCCAGTGGCGATAAGTCGTGTCTTACCGGGTTGGACTCAAGACGATAGTTACCGGATAAGGCGC
AGCGGTCGGGCTGAACGGGGGGTTCGTGCACACAGCCCAGCTTGGAGCGAACGACCTACACCGAACTGAG
ATACCTACAGCGTGAGCTATGAGAAAGCGCCACGCTTCCCGAAGGGAGAAAGGCGGACAGGTATCCGGTA
AGCGGCAGGGTCGGAACAGGAGAGCGCACGAGGGAGCTTCCAGGGGGAAACGCCTGGTATCTTTATAGTC
CTGTCGGGTTTCGCCACCTCTGACTTGAGCGTCGATTTTTGTGATGCTCGTCAGGGGGGCGGAGCCTATG
GAAAAACGCCAGCAACGCGGCCTTTTTACGGTTCCTGGCCTTTTGCTGGCCTTTTGCTCACATGTTCTTT
CCTGCGTTATCCCCTGATTCTGTGGATAACCGTATTACCGCCACTGGTTCTTTCCGCCTCAGAAGCCATA
GAGCCCACCGCATCCCCAGCATGCCTGCTATTGTCTTCCCAATCCTCCCCCTTGCTGTCCTGCCCCACCC
CACCCCCCAGAATAGAATGACACCTACTCAGACAATGCGATGCAATTTCCTCATTTTATTAGGAAAGGAC
AGTGGGAGTGGCACCTTCCAGGGTCAAGGAAGGCACGGGGGAGGGGCAAACAACAGATGGCTGGCAACTA
GAAGGCACAGTCGAGGCTGATCAGCGAGCTCTAGCATTTAGGTGACACTATAGAATAGGGCCCTCTAGAC
TAGTCATCTACTCGAGCGGCCGCCTACCTCTGCACTATGTCACTGATTTCCTTCACCGAACTGAGGAGCT
TGCTGAAGTCCTGAGTGGCCGCTGGACCACTGCCTGCTGTCGCCGGGCAGATCTGAAGCTCCCGGAGATT
ATTCTCCAGTTTGTTGATGGCCTCTCGGAAGGCAAACTTGTTCCTCATTTGCTGGATGGAATCCACATAG
CTCACGCAGAACGTGTAGAGGTTTTTGCCGGCCTCCAGCACTGCGCTGTGGCTGGCCATCTGCTCGGAGT
TCCTAGAGATGGCGAGGCACAGCGCCTCGGTGCTGTCCAGGACCACGCCCTTGGTGATGGCGCCGCTGGC
GATCCGCTCTGGAGGCTGGCGGGTTTTCCGAAGAGACACTCGGGTTGATATGAGAGGGATGAAGGCGGTG
GAAGACGGCTGGTCCCCTGCCAGGGCCGAGGATGCTGATGGCAACGTGGAGGGAACGGGGGCTGGGCTGA
TGGGGGTCCCCGACGGCTTGGCGGACTGTGGCTTTGGAGTGGCCGGGAGCACGGGCTTTTTGAGGCCCTC
TCCCGGCTGGCTGGGCTTGGCAGCGTCACTGTTCACAGCATCAACCAGACTCGTGGCTTTTGTCTTTGCG
CCCAGGACTGCCTCCCCGGCCGCCTCCTGGCTCGGGCTCTGCGAGGGCTTTCCTCCAGCCTTCCCTGCAG
AGGCTGCTGGTGGGGGCGGCGGGGCAGGTTTGAGCCTGGACAATTTCCCCTTGTCCCTCCCTGGCGACTC
AGAGGAGTGCTTGTGCCTCCTCACTCTGGACTCCTCGGCGGGGCCCTTGCTGGTGCCCCCTGGTGCACCT
GAGCCTGCTTTGCTGGTGGGGGTCACTGGCTCAGCTGCAGCAGGGGTCCCTAAGGCACTGCCCTTTCCAG
CTTCTTCCTTGTGGGGGAGGCCCGAGGCAGGGGCCACGGTGACCTGCCGCCGGAGGGGTTTTGGAGTCAG
GTTGGGCGGGCTGGAGCCCGGGCTGGACTCCATGATGTCTTTGAAGACCTCATCAGCAGCTTCCTCATTC
TTTTTCACCAGCCTGGGGGGAGGCGTTACTGTGCCTCGGGTCACCTGGTCAGACCTGTTCTCCCCTGCCC
TCTTCCGAGGCAGAGCCGGCTTCTCACTTTTGTGCCCTCCAAATGTGGACGAGTCAAACTGTCTTCCCGT
GGACTGCAAGTCCCGAGGCAGCGTGACTGACCTCCACTCCGTGTCCTTGGCCCCATGGGGAACGCAGGAG
GCGGAGCAAGAGCGCAGGAAGCGCTTGCTGGAGCTGCCACCGCCCTCCTCCTCGCCGGTGGCTAGGCGGC
TGCTGGTCAGCGTGCTGGACTTCTTCCACAGGTGGGGAGACCGGAAGCCTGAGCCCCCAGACTCCCGGAG
GGCTCCATTGGGGACCCCAGCCCCATTGCTGGGCTTTGGGGACTTGGCTGGGTCAGCTGTGTCCAAGGGG
GTGAAAGCCAGTGCCCCGTTGCTGATGTCTCGGCCCTCTTCCTCGCCGGCCCCTCTGCGCTCCGGCTGGC
CGTCCATCTCCCGGAAGGAGCTGCTGCGTTTGGGAGGGGTTGGGGCTGTCTTCTTCTTCTTCTTGATCAA
GGCGCTGAACAAGTTGGTCTTTTTGTCTTTGGGGAGAAGGCGCTCATCTTCATTCAGGCCGCCCTCCGGG
GGACCTCGCTCTTTTCGAGGGAGCAATGGAGACACGGCAGGCTCATGGTCCAGAGGATCGCTCTCTCCCT
GGCCCTTGGAGTGAGGCATCTCAGGCACGTCAGTGGTGTCTCTGTGCTCTGCAGCTCTCCTGGAGGTCCT
CGTCTTGGTGGGCAGCTCTGGGGCCTGCAGCAAGGTACTCACAGCCCCACGGACGCCTTGTTTCCCCAGC
TCCTTTTCCACTTCGTCTGAGATACTGGATTCCTGGAACATTGTTTCAAAGGCTTGGTGGATTTCAGCAA
AGGAGGGCCGGTCAGAGGGATTCCACTGCCAACATGCTCGCATTAGTTCATAGACCTTCTCTGGGCAGCC
TTCTGGGCGCTCCATGCGGTAGTCCTTCTCTAGCAGCTCATACACCTGGGACAGGTCAATTCCCGGGTAA
GGGGACATGCCATAGGTAGCAATTTCCCAAAGCAATACTCCAAATGCCCAGACGTCGGACTTGATGGAGA
ACTTGTTGTAGGCCAGGCTCTCGGGTGCAGTCCATTTGATGGGGAACTTGGCTCCAGCATGGGCTGTGTA
GGTGTCCCCTGTCATCAACCTGCTCAGGCCAAAATCAGCTACCTTCACCAAGTGGTTCTCCCCTACCAGG
CAGTTTCGGGCAGCAAGATCTCTGTGGATGAAGTTTTTCTTCTCCAGGTACTCCATGGCTGACGAGATCT
GAGTGGCCATGTACAGCAGCACCACGGCGTTCACCTCCTGCCGGTTGCACTCCCTCAGGTAGTCCAGGAG
GTTCCCGTAGGTCATGAACTCAGTGATGATATAGAACGGGGGCTCCCGGGTGCAGACCCCAAGGAGCTGC
ACCAGGTTAGGGTGTTTGATCTCTTTCATGACTGCAGCTTCTTTCAAGAACTCTTCCACCTCCATGGTGT
CCTCCTTCAAGGTATGCACGGCCACCGTCAGGCTGTATTTCTTCCACACGCCCTCGTACACCTCCCCGTA
CTGGCCCCCGCCCAGCTTGTGCTTCATGGTGATGTCCGTGCGTTCCATCTCCCACTTGTCGTAGTTGGGG
GACACACCATAGACAGTGGGCTTGTTGCGCTTTGGG
